>Addgene plasmid #16169 | pENTR-GFI1B | addgene partial sequence | sequence record 22471 | M13F
TGCATATGATTTTTTTTGACTGATAGTGACCTGTTCGTTGCAACAAATTGATGAGCAATGCTTTTTTATA
ATGCCAACTTTGTACAAAAAAGTTGGCATGCCACGCTCTTCCTGGTGAAGAGCAAGAAGGCTCACACCTA
CCACCAGCCCCGTGTGCAGGAAGATGAACCGCTCTGGCCTCCTGCCCTTACCCCGGTGCCCAGAGACCAG
GCTCCAAGCAACAGCCCTGTCCTTAGCACTCTATTCCCAAACCAGTGCCTGGACTGGACCAACCTCAAAC
GAGAGCCGGAGCTGGAGCAGGACCAGAACTTGGCCAGGATGGCCCCGGCACCAGAGGGCCCCATTGTGCT
GTCCCGACCCCAGGATGGGGACTCTCCACTGTCCGACTCACCCCCATTCTACAAGCCTAGCTTCTCCTGG
GACACCTTGGCCACAACCTATGGCCACAGCTACCGGCAGGCCCCCTCCACCATGCAGTCAGCCTTCCTGG
AGCACTCCGTCAGCCTGTACGGCAGTCCTCTTGTGCCCAGCACTGAGCCCGCCTTGGACTTCAGCCTCCG
CTACTCCCCAGGCATGGATGCGTACCACTGTGTGAAGTGCAACAAGGTCTTCTCCACCCCTCACGGGCTC
GAAGTGCATGTGCGACGCTCCCATAGTGGGACCCGGCCCTTCGCCTGTGACATCTGCGGCAAAACCTTCG
GCCACGCTGTGAGCCTGGAGCAGCACACGCACGTCCACTCCCAGGAGCGCAGCTTCGANTGCCGCATGTG
CGGCAGGCCTTCAGCGCTCGTCACGCTGTCACCACTGCTATCATNAGAACGCGGCCTAC
