[The description below was written by a language model from this plasmid's Addgene catalogue record.]
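Description:
pENTR-GFI1B is a Gateway entry clone carrying the full-length human cDNA for growth factor independent 1B (GFI1B, also known as ZNF163B or BDPLT17), an insert of about 990 bp, in the pDONR223 donor backbone (about 5 kb without insert). The open reading frame was PCR-amplified with primers bearing attB tails and recombined into the donor vector by a BP reaction. This consumes the attP1 and attP2 sites of pDONR223, and by the standard logic of the Gateway system leaves the insert flanked by attL sites. The plasmid is maintained at high copy in standard E. coli cloning strains under spectinomycin selection, and the insert can be verified by sequencing from the flanking M13 forward and reverse primer sites.

Although the catalogue lists the vector type as mammalian expression, the record names no promoter driving the insert, and an entry clone of this kind is normally a shuttle intermediate, not an expression construct. Its purpose is to transfer the GFI1B coding sequence by LR recombination into destination vectors that supply their own promoters, tags and selection markers. The reverse primer omitted the stop codon, so the open reading frame is left open at its 3′ end. This makes it suitable for in-frame C-terminal fusions in a destination vector, as well as N-terminal fusions when the destination vector supplies a downstream stop codon. The clone was generated as part of a collection of human ORFs used to map a protein–protein interaction network around proteins implicated in inherited ataxias and Purkinje cell degeneration. No feature table accompanies the record, so details of the origin of replication and other backbone elements are not stated.
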