Addgene plasmid #16169: pENTR-GFI1B
Depositing lab: Huda Zoghbi. Depositing organization: Baylor College of Medicine. Publication: A protein-protein interaction network for human inherited ataxias and disorders of Purkinje cell degeneration. Lim J, Hao T, Shaw C, Patel AJ, Szabo G, Rual JF, Fisk CJ, Li N, Smolyar A, Hill DE, Barabasi AL, Vidal M, Zoghbi HY. Cell. 2006 May 19. 125(4):801-14. 10.1016/j.cell.2006.03.032 PubMed 16713569.
Backbone
  Vector backbone: pDONR223
  Backbone size w/o insert (bp): 5005
  Vector type: Mammalian Expression
Growth in bacteria
  Bacterial resistance: Spectinomycin, 50 μg/mL
  Growth temperature: 37°C
  Growth strain: DH5alpha
  Copy number: High Copy
Gene/Insert
  Gene/Insert name: Growth factor independent 1B (alt name: GFI1B)
  Species: H. sapiens (human)
  Insert size (bp): 990
  Entrez Gene: GFI1B (a.k.a. BDPLT17, ZNF163B)
  Cloning method: Gateway Cloning; 5′ cloning site attP1 (destroyed during cloning); 3′ cloning site attP2 (destroyed during cloning)
  Sequencing primers: 5′ M13F; 3′ M13R
Terms and licenses: Academic/Nonprofit Terms; Industry Terms: Not Available to Industry
Depositor comments: Full-length human cDNAs were amplified using PCR primers and cloned into the pDONR223 "Donor" vector using the Gateway system as described (Rual et al., 2004), resulting in "Entry" clones. Reverse primers do not include stop codons. Forward primer: 5'-GGGGACAACTTTGTACAAAAAAGTTGGC ATGCCACGCTCCTTCCTGG-3'. Reverse primer: 5'-GGGGACAACTTTGTACAAGAAAGTTGG CTTGAGATTGTGTTGACTCTC-3'.
How to cite: pENTR-GFI1B was a gift from Huda Zoghbi (Addgene plasmid # 16169 ; http://n2t.net/addgene:16169 ; RRID:Addgene_16169)
